Addgene plasmid #236751: pGL3-MRE/CRE/SRE
Purpose: Use as a MRE/CRE/SRE reporter for luciferase assays to measure GPCR activation.
Depositing lab: Zhao Zhang. Depositing organization: University of Texas Southwestern Medical Center. Publication: Central regulation of feeding and body weight by ciliary GPR75. Jiang Y, Xun Y, Zhang Z. J Clin Invest. 2024 Aug 13;134(19):e182121. doi: 10.1172/JCI182121. PubMed 39137039.
Backbone
  Vector backbone: pGL3
  Vector type: Luciferase
Growth in bacteria
  Bacterial resistance: Ampicillin, 100 μg/mL
  Growth temperature: 37°C
  Growth strain: DH5alpha
  Copy number: High Copy
Gene/Insert
  Gene/Insert name: MRE/CRE/SRE
  Species: Synthetic
  Insert size (bp): 437
  Cloning method: Restriction Enzyme; 5′ cloning site SacI (not destroyed); 3′ cloning site HindIII (not destroyed)
  Sequencing primers: 5′ CTAGCAAAATAGGCTGTCCC
Terms and licenses: Academic/Nonprofit Terms; Industry Terms: Not Available to Industry
How to cite: pGL3-MRE/CRE/SRE was a gift from Zhao Zhang (Addgene plasmid # 236751 ; http://n2t.net/addgene:236751 ; RRID:Addgene_236751)
