[The description below was written by a language model from this plasmid's Addgene catalogue record and pLannotate feature annotations shown in this document.]
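Description:
pGL3-MRE/CRE/SRE is a firefly luciferase reporter plasmid built on the pGL3 backbone and intended for transfection into mammalian cells to read out G protein-coupled receptor (GPCR) activation. It is propagated in E. coli as a high-copy plasmid from a ColE1/pUC-type origin, with ampicillin selection provided by the β-lactamase gene and its own promoter. An f1 bacteriophage origin is also present. The short large T antigen, tetracycline-resistance and lacZα fragments in the annotation are backbone remnants rather than functional genes.

The payload is a 437 bp synthetic insert named MRE/CRE/SRE, cloned between SacI and HindIII sites that both remain intact. This places it in the unannotated region directly upstream of the luc+ coding sequence. The record does not spell out the abbreviations or the number and arrangement of the elements. CRE and SRE conventionally denote the cAMP response element and serum response element, and MRE in this kind of composite reporter usually denotes a multiple response element. Together such elements let several GPCR signalling branches converge on a single transcriptional output. No promoter is annotated, so any minimal promoter driving luciferase would have to lie within the insert, but the record does not state this.

Downstream of luc+, an SV40 polyadenylation signal terminates the reporter transcript. Upstream of the insert, a synthetic poly(A) signal and an RNA polymerase II pause site from the human α2 globin gene block read-through transcription from the backbone, which keeps background luminescence low. The stated use is as a reporter in luciferase assays that measure receptor activation.
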