Features (pLannotate 1.2.2; 11 found; start..end, strand, type, name):
    485..2137    +  CDS            luciferase: firefly luciferase; luc+; enhanced luc+ version of the luciferase gene
   2178..2299    -  polyA_signal   SV40 poly(A) signal: SV40 polyadenylation signal
   2322..2390    -  CDS            large T antigen (fragment): large T antigen from SV40 (simian virus 40)
   2406..2538    +  CDS            TcR (fragment): tetracycline efflux protein; tet; confers resistance to tetracycline
   2718..3306    -  rep_origin     ori: high-copy-number ColE1/pMB1/pBR322/pUC origin of replication
   3477..4337    -  CDS            AmpR: β-lactamase; bla; confers resistance to ampicillin, carbenicillin, and related antibiotics
   4338..4442    -  promoter       AmpR promoter: bla
   4469..4897    +  rep_origin     f1 ori (sequence partly withheld): f1 bacteriophage origin of replication; arrow indicates direction of (+) strand synthesis
   4929..4996    -  CDS            lacZα (fragment): LacZα fragment of β-galactosidase; lacZ fragment
   5055..5103    +  polyA_signal   poly(A) signal: synthetic polyadenylation signal
   5117..5208    +  misc_feature   pause site: RNA polymerase II transcriptional pause signal from the human α2 globin gene
>Addgene plasmid #236751 | pGL3-MRE/CRE/SRE | addgene full sequence | sequence record 471736 | Addgene NGS Result
GGTACCGAGCTCTTACACAGGATGTCCATATTAGGACATCTGCGTCAGCAGGTTTCCACGGCCACGCGTA
TGCTAAAGGACGTCACATTGCACAATCTTAAATGCTAAAGGACGTCACATTGCACAATCTTAAATGCTAA
AGGACGTCACATTGCACAATCTTAACTCGAGACTTCAAGCCCTATTCATCCCATGGCCGTCATACTGTGA
CGTCTTTCAGAGCACTTTGTGATTGCTCAGTCCTAAGTATAAGCCCTATAAAATGATGGGCTTTGAAATG
CTGGTCAGGGTAGAGTGAGAAGCACCAGCAGGCAGTAACAGCCAACCCTTAGCCATTGCTAAGGGCAGAG
AACTGGTGGAGCCTTTCTCTTACTCCCAGGACTTCAGCACCTAAGACAGCTCCAAAACAAACCAGAACAG
TCAGCTCCGGGGGAGCACGACTGGGCGAGAAGCTTGGCATTCCGGTACTGTTGGTAAAGCCACCATGGAA
GACGCCAAAAACATAAAGAAAGGCCCGGCGCCATTCTATCCGCTGGAAGATGGAACCGCTGGAGAGCAAC
TGCATAAGGCTATGAAGAGATACGCCCTGGTTCCTGGAACAATTGCTTTTACAGATGCACATATCGAGGT
GGACATCACTTACGCTGAGTACTTCGAAATGTCCGTTCGGTTGGCAGAAGCTATGAAACGATATGGGCTG
AATACAAATCACAGAATCGTCGTATGCAGTGAAAACTCTCTTCAATTCTTTATGCCGGTGTTGGGCGCGT
TATTTATCGGAGTTGCAGTTGCGCCCGCGAACGACATTTATAATGAACGTGAATTGCTCAACAGTATGGG
CATTTCGCAGCCTACCGTGGTGTTCGTTTCCAAAAAGGGGTTGCAAAAAATTTTGAACGTGCAAAAAAAG
CTCCCAATCATCCAAAAAATTATTATCATGGATTCTAAAACGGATTACCAGGGATTTCAGTCGATGTACA
CGTTCGTCACATCTCATCTACCTCCCGGTTTTAATGAATACGATTTTGTGCCAGAGTCCTTCGATAGGGA
CAAGACAATTGCACTGATCATGAACTCCTCTGGATCTACTGGTCTGCCTAAAGGTGTCGCTCTGCCTCAT
AGAACTGCCTGCGTGAGATTCTCGCATGCCAGAGATCCTATTTTTGGCAATCAAATCATTCCGGATACTG
CGATTTTAAGTGTTGTTCCATTCCATCACGGTTTTGGAATGTTTACTACACTCGGATATTTGATATGTGG
ATTTCGAGTCGTCTTAATGTATAGATTTGAAGAAGAGCTGTTTCTGAGGAGCCTTCAGGATTACAAGATT
CAAAGTGCGCTGCTGGTGCCAACCCTATTCTCCTTCTTCGCCAAAAGCACTCTGATTGACAAATACGATT
TATCTAATTTACACGAAATTGCTTCTGGTGGCGCTCCCCTCTCTAAGGAAGTCGGGGAAGCGGTTGCCAA
GAGGTTCCATCTGCCAGGTATCAGGCAAGGATATGGGCTCACTGAGACTACATCAGCTATTCTGATTACA
CCCGAGGGGGATGATAAACCGGGCGCGGTCGGTAAAGTTGTTCCATTTTTTGAAGCGAAGGTTGTGGATC
TGGATACCGGGAAAACGCTGGGCGTTAATCAAAGAGGCGAACTGTGTGTGAGAGGTCCTATGATTATGTC
CGGTTATGTAAACAATCCGGAAGCGACCAACGCCTTGATTGACAAGGATGGATGGCTACATTCTGGAGAC
ATAGCTTACTGGGACGAAGACGAACACTTCTTCATCGTTGACCGCCTGAAGTCTCTGATTAAGTACAAAG
GCTATCAGGTGGCTCCCGCTGAATTGGAATCCATCTTGCTCCAACACCCCAACATCTTCGACGCAGGTGT
CGCAGGTCTTCCCGACGATGACGCCGGTGAACTTCCCGCCGCCGTTGTTGTTTTGGAGCACGGAAAGACG
ATGACGGAAAAAGAGATCGTGGATTACGTCGCCAGTCAAGTAACAACCGCGAAAAAGTTGCGCGGAGGAG
TTGTGTTTGTGGACGAAGTACCGAAAGGTCTTACCGGAAAACTCGACGCAAGAAAAATCAGAGAGATCCT
CATAAAGGCCAAGAAGGGCGGAAAGATCGCCGTGTAATTCTAGAGTCGGGGCGGCCGGCCGCTTCGAGCA
GACATGATAAGATACATTGATGAGTTTGGACAAACCACAACTAGAATGCAGTGAAAAAAATGCTTTATTT
GTGAAATTTGTGATGCTATTGCTTTATTTGTAACCATTATAAGCTGCAATAAACAAGTTAACAACAACAA
TTGCATTCATTTTATGTTTCAGGTTCAGGGGGAGGTGTGGGAGGTTTTTTAAAGCAAGTAAAACCTCTAC
AAATGTGGTAAAATCGATAAGGATCCGTCGACCGATGCCCTTGAGAGCCTTCAACCCAGTCAGCTCCTTC
CGGTGGGCGCGGGGCATGACTATCGTCGCCGCACTTATGACTGTCTTCTTTATCATGCAACTCGTAGGAC
AGGTGCCGGCAGCGCTCTTCCGCTTCCTCGCTCACTGACTCGCTGCGCTCGGTCGTTCGGCTGCGGCGAG
CGGTATCAGCTCACTCAAAGGCGGTAATACGGTTATCCACAGAATCAGGGGATAACGCAGGAAAGAACAT
GTGAGCAAAAGGCCAGCAAAAGGCCAGGAACCGTAAAAAGGCCGCGTTGCTGGCGTTTTTCCATAGGCTC
CGCCCCCCTGACGAGCATCACAAAAATCGACGCTCAAGTCAGAGGTGGCGAAACCCGACAGGACTATAAA
GATACCAGGCGTTTCCCCCTGGAAGCTCCCTCGTGCGCTCTCCTGTTCCGACCCTGCCGCTTACCGGATA
CCTGTCCGCCTTTCTCCCTTCGGGAAGCGTGGCGCTTTCTCATAGCTCACGCTGTAGGTATCTCAGTTCG
GTGTAGGTCGTTCGCTCCAAGCTGGGCTGTGTGCACGAACCCCCCGTTCAGCCCGACCGCTGCGCCTTAT
CCGGTAACTATCGTCTTGAGTCCAACCCGGTAAGACACGACTTATCGCCACTGGCAGCAGCCACTGGTAA
CAGGATTAGCAGAGCGAGGTATGTAGGCGGTGCTACAGAGTTCTTGAAGTGGTGGCCTAACTACGGCTAC
ACTAGAAGAACAGTATTTGGTATCTGCGCTCTGCTGAAGCCAGTTACCTTCGGAAAAAGAGTTGGTAGCT
CTTGATCCGGCAAACAAACCACCGCTGGTAGCGGTGGTTTTTTTGTTTGCAAGCAGCAGATTACGCGCAG
AAAAAAAGGATCTCAAGAAGATCCTTTGATCTTTTCTACGGGGTCTGACGCTCAGTGGAACGAAAACTCA
CGTTAAGGGATTTTGGTCATGAGATTATCAAAAAGGATCTTCACCTAGATCCTTTTAAATTAAAAATGAA
GTTTTAAATCAATCTAAAGTATATATGAGTAAACTTGGTCTGACAGTTACCAATGCTTAATCAGTGAGGC
ACCTATCTCAGCGATCTGTCTATTTCGTTCATCCATAGTTGCCTGACTCCCCGTCGTGTAGATAACTACG
ATACGGGAGGGCTTACCATCTGGCCCCAGTGCTGCAATGATACCGCGAGACCCACGCTCACCGGCTCCAG
ATTTATCAGCAATAAACCAGCCAGCCGGAAGGGCCGAGCGCAGAAGTGGTCCTGCAACTTTATCCGCCTC
CATCCAGTCTATTAATTGTTGCCGGGAAGCTAGAGTAAGTAGTTCGCCAGTTAATAGTTTGCGCAACGTT
GTTGCCATTGCTACAGGCATCGTGGTGTCACGCTCGTCGTTTGGTATGGCTTCATTCAGCTCCGGTTCCC
AACGATCAAGGCGAGTTACATGATCCCCCATGTTGTGCAAAAAAGCGGTTAGCTCCTTCGGTCCTCCGAT
CGTTGTCAGAAGTAAGTTGGCCGCAGTGTTATCACTCATGGTTATGGCAGCACTGCATAATTCTCTTACT
GTCATGCCATCCGTAAGATGCTTTTCTGTGACTGGTGAGTACTCAACCAAGTCATTCTGAGAATAGTGTA
TGCGGCGACCGAGTTGCTCTTGCCCGGCGTCAATACGGGATAATACCGCGCCACATAGCAGAACTTTAAA
AGTGCTCATCATTGGAAAACGTTCTTCGGGGCGAAAACTCTCAAGGATCTTACCGCTGTTGAGATCCAGT
TCGATGTAACCCACTCGTGCACCCAACTGATCTTCAGCATCTTTTACTTTCACCAGCGTTTCTGGGTGAG
CAAAAACAGGAAGGCAAAATGCCGCAAAAAAGGGAATAAGGGCGACACGGAAATGTTGAATACTCATACT
CTTCCTTTTTCAATATTATTGAAGCATTTATCAGGGTTATTGTCTCATGAGCGGATACATATTTGAATGT
ATTTAGAAAAATAAACAAATAGGGGTTCCGCGCACATTTCCCCGAAAAGTGCCACCTG
[124 nt withheld, positions 4469-4592]
C
[91 nt withheld, positions 4594-4684]
A
[49 nt withheld, positions 4686-4734]
CCTTTGACGTTGGAGTCCACGTTCTTT
[37 nt withheld, positions 4762-4798]
ACCCTATCTCGGTCTATTCTTTTGATTTATAAGGGATTTTGCCGATTTCGGCCTATTGGTTAAAAAATGA
GCTGATTTAACAAAAATTTAACGCGAATTTTAACAAAATATTAACGCTTACAATTTGCCATTCGCCATTC
AGGCTGCGCAACTGTTGGGAAGGGCGATCGGTGCGGGCCTCTTCGCTATTACGCCAGCCCAAGCTACCAT
GATAAGTAAGTAATATTAAGGTACGGGAGGTACTTGGAGCGGCCGCAATAAAATATCTTTATTTTCATTA
CATCTGTGTGTTGGTTTTTTGTGTGAATCGATAGTACTAACATACGCTCTCCATCAAAACAAAACGAAAC
AAAACAAACTAGCAAAATAGGCTGTCCCCAGTGCAAGTGCAGGTGCCAGAACATTTCTCTATCGATA
