>Addgene plasmid #236751 | pGL3-MRE/CRE/SRE | depositor partial sequence | sequence record 465767 | SRE-MRE-MRE-MRE-CRE/VIP
TTACACAGGATGTCCATATTAGGACATCTGCGTCAGCAGGTTTCCACGGCCACGCGTATGCTAAAGGACG
TCACATTGCACAATCTTAAATGCTAAAGGACGTCACATTGCACAATCTTAAATGCTAAAGGACGTCACAT
TGCACAATCTTAACTCGAGACTTCAAGCCCTATTCATCCCATGGCCGTCATACTGTGACGTCTTTCAGAG
CACTTTGTGATTGCTCAGTCCTAAGTATAAGCCCTATAAAATGATGGGCTTTGAAATGCTGGTCAGGGTA
GAGTGAGAAGCACCAGCAGGCAGTAACAGCCAACCCTTAGCCATTGCTAAGGGCAGAGAACTGGTGGAGC
CTTTCTCTTACTCCCAGGACTTCAGCACCTAAGACAGCTCCAAAACAAACCAGAACAGTCAGCTCCGGGG
GAGCACGACTGGGCGAG
